>Addgene plasmid #120450 | EF1a_HNF4A_P2A_Hygro_Barcode | addgene full sequence | sequence record 234535 | Addgene NGS Result
TCGACGGATCGGGAGATCTCCCGATCCCCTATGGTGCACTCTCAGTACAATCTGCTCTGATGCCGCATAG
TTAAGCCAGTATCTGCTCCCTGCTTGTGTGTTGGAGGTCGCTGAGTAGTGCGCGAGCAAAATTTAAGCTA
CAACAAGGCAAGGCTTGACCGACAATTGCATGAAGAATCTGCTTAGGGTTAGGCGTTTTGCGCTGCTTCG
CGATGTACGGGCCAGATATACGCGTTGACATTGATTATTGACTAGTTATTAATAGTAATCAATTACGGGG
TCATTAGTTCATAGCCCATATATGGAGTTCCGCGTTACATAACTTACGGTAAATGGCCCGCCTGGCTGAC
CGCCCAACGACCCCCGCCCATTGACGTCAATAATGACGTATGTTCCCATAGTAACGCCAATAGGGACTTT
CCATTGACGTCAATGGGTGGAGTATTTACGGTAAACTGCCCACTTGGCAGTACATCAAGTGTATCATATG
CCAAGTACGCCCCCTATTGACGTCAATGACGGTAAATGGCCCGCCTGGCATTATGCCCAGTACATGACCT
TATGGGACTTTCCTACTTGGCAGTACATCTACGTATTAGTCATCGCTATTACCATGGTGATGCGGTTTTG
GCAGTACATCAATGGGCGTGGATAGCGGTTTGACTCACGGGGATTTCCAAGTCTCCACCCCATTGACGTC
AATGGGAGTTTGTTTTGGCACCAAAATCAACGGGACTTTCCAAAATGTCGTAACAACTCCGCCCCATTGA
CGCAAATGGGCGGTAGGCGTGTACGGTGGGAGGTCTATATAAGCAGCGCGTTTTGCCTGTACTGGGTCTC
TCTGGTTAGACCAGATCTGAGCCTGGGAGCTCTCTGGCTAACTAGGGAACCCACTGCTTAAGCCTCAATA
AAGCTTGCCTTGAGTGCTTCAAGTAGTGTGTGCCCGTCTGTTGTGTGACTCTGGTAACTAGAGATCCCTC
AGACCCTTTTAGTCAGTGTGGAAAATCTCTAGCAGTGGCGCCCGAACAGGGACTTGAAAGCGAAAGGGAA
ACCAGAGGAGCTCTCTCGACGCAGGACTCGGCTTGCTGAAGCGCGCACGGCAAGAGGCGAGGGGCGGCGA
CTGGTGAGTACGCCAAAAATTTTGACTAGCGGAGGCTAGAAGGAGAGAGATGGGTGCGAGAGCGTCAGTA
TTAAGCGGGGGAGAATTAGATCGCGATGGGAAAAAATTCGGTTAAGGCCAGGGGGAAAGAAAAAATATAA
ATTAAAACATATAGTATGGGCAAGCAGGGAGCTAGAACGATTCGCAGTTAATCCTGGCCTGTTAGAAACA
TCAGAAGGCTGTAGACAAATACTGGGACAGCTACAACCATCCCTTCAGACAGGATCAGAAGAACTTAGAT
CATTATATAATACAGTAGCAACCCTCTATTGTGTGCATCAAAGGATAGAGATAAAAGACACCAAGGAAGC
TTTAGACAAGATAGAGGAAGAGCAAAACAAAAGTAAGACCACCGCACAGCAAGCGGCCGCTGATCTTCAG
ACCTGGAGGAGGAGATATGAGGGACAATTGGAGAAGTGAATTATATAAATATAAAGTAGTAAAAATTGAA
CCATTAGGAGTAGCACCCACCAAGGCAAAGAGAAGAGTGGTGCAGAGAGAAAAAAGAGCAGTGGGAATAG
GAGCTTTGTTCCTTGGGTTCTTGGGAGCAGCAGGAAGCACTATGGGCGCAGCGTCAATGACGCTGACGGT
ACAGGCCAGACAATTATTGTCTGGTATAGTGCAGCAGCAGAACAATTTGCTGAGGGCTATTGAGGCGCAA
CAGCATCTGTTGCAACTCACAGTCTGGGGCATCAAGCAGCTCCAGGCAAGAATCCTGGCTGTGGAAAGAT
ACCTAAAGGATCAACAGCTCCTGGGGATTTGGGGTTGCTCTGGAAAACTCATTTGCACCACTGCTGTGCC
TTGGAATGCTAGTTGGAGTAATAAATCTCTGGAACAGATTTGGAATCACACGACCTGGATGGAGTGGGAC
AGAGAAATTAACAATTACACAAGCTTAATACACTCCTTAATTGAAGAATCGCAAAACCAGCAAGAAAAGA
ATGAACAAGAATTATTGGAATTAGATAAATGGGCAAGTTTGTGGAATTGGTTTAACATAACAAATTGGCT
GTGGTATATAAAATTATTCATAATGATAGTAGGAGGCTTGGTAGGTTTAAGAATAGTTTTTGCTGTACTT
TCTATAGTGAATAGAGTTAGGCAGGGATATTCACCATTATCGTTTCAGACCCACCTCCCAACCCCGAGGG
GACCCGACAGGCCCGAAGGAATAGAAGAAGAAGGTGGAGAGAGAGACAGAGACAGATCCATTCGATTAGT
GAACGGATCGGCACTGCGTGCGCCAATTCTGCAGACAAATGGCAGTATTCATCCACAATTTTAAAAGAAA
AGGGGGGATTGGGGGGTACAGTGCAGGGGAAAGAATAGTAGACATAATAGCAACAGACATACAAACTAAA
GAATTACAAAAACAAATTACAAAAATTCAAAATTTTCGGGTTTATTACAGGGACAGCAGAGATCCAGTTT
GGTTAATTAATCGATAAGCTTTGCAAAGATGGATAAAGTTTTAAACAGAGAGGAATCTTTGCAGCTAATG
GACCTTCTAGGTCTTGAAAGGAGTGGGAATTGGCTCCGGTGCCCGTCAGTGGGCAGAGCGCACATCGCCC
ACAGTCCCCGAGAAGTTGGGGGGAGGGGTCGGCAATTGAACCGGTGCCTAGAGAAGGTGGCGCGGGGTAA
ACTGGGAAAGTGATGTCGTGTACTGGCTCCGCCTTTTTCCCGAGGGTGGGGGAGAACCGTATATAAGTGC
AGTAGTCGCCGTGAACGTTCTTTTTCGCAACGGGTTTGCCGCCAGAACACAGGTAAGTGCCGTGTGTGGT
TCCCGCGGGCCTGGCCTCTTTACGGGTTATGGCCCTTGCGTGCCTTGAATTACTTCCACCTGGCTGCAGT
ACGTGATTCTTGATCCCGAGCTTCGGGTTGGAAGTGGGTGGGAGAGTTCGAGGCCTTGCGCTTAAGGAGC
CCCTTCGCCTCGTGCTTGAGTTGAGGCCTGGCCTGGGCGCTGGGGCCGCCGCGTGCGAATCTGGTGGCAC
CTTCGCGCCTGTCTCGCTGCTTTCGATAAGTCTCTAGCCATTTAAAATTTTTGATGACCTGCTGCGACGC
TTTTTTTCTGGCAAGATAGTCTTGTAAATGCGGGCCAAGATCTGCACACTGGTATTTCGGTTTTTGGGGC
CGCGGGCGGCGACGGGGCCCGTGCGTCCCAGCGCACATGTTCGGCGAGGCGGGGCCTGCGAGCGCGGCCA
CCGAGAATCGGACGGGGGTAGTCTCAAGCTGGCCGGCCTGCTCTGGTGCCTGGCCTCGCGCCGCCGTGTA
TCGCCCCGCCCTGGGCGGCAAGGCTGGCCCGGTCGGCACCAGTTGCGTGAGCGGAAAGATGGCCGCTTCC
CGGCCCTGCTGCAGGGAGCTCAAAATGGAGGACGCGGCGCTCGGGAGAGCGGGCGGGTGAGTCACCCACA
CAAAGGAAAAGGGCCTTTCCGTCCTCAGCCGTCGCTTCATGTGACTCCACGGAGTACCGGGCGCCGTCCA
GGCACCTCGATTAGTTCTCGAGCTTTTGGAGTACGTCGTCTTTAGGTTGGGGGGAGGGGTTTTATGCGAT
GGAGTTTCCCCACACTGAGTGGGTGGAGACTGAAGTTAGGCCAGCTTGGCACTTGATGTAATTCTCCTTG
GAATTTGCCCTTTTTGAGTTTGGATCTTGGTTCATTCTCAAGCCTCAGACAGTGGTTCAAAGTTTTTTTC
TTCCATTTCAGGTGTCGTGAGGAATTAGCTTGGTACTAATACGACTCACTATAGGGAGACCCAAGCTGGC
TAGGTAAGCTTGATATCGAATTCCTGCAGCCCGGGGGATCCCGCCACCATGCGACTCTCCAAAACCCTCG
TCGACATGGACATGGCCGACTACAGTGCTGCACTGGACCCAGCCTACACCACCCTGGAATTTGAGAATGT
GCAGGTGTTGACGATGGGCAATGACACGTCCCCATCAGAAGGCACCAACCTCAACGCGCCCAACAGCCTG
GGTGTCAGCGCCCTGTGTGCCATCTGCGGGGACCGGGCCACGGGCAAACACTACGGTGCCTCGAGCTGTG
ACGGCTGCAAGGGCTTCTTCCGGAGGAGCGTGCGGAAGAACCACATGTACTCCTGCAGATTTAGCCGGCA
GTGCGTGGTGGACAAAGACAAGAGGAACCAGTGCCGCTACTGCAGGCTCAAGAAATGCTTCCGGGCTGGC
ATGAAGAAGGAAGCCGTCCAGAATGAGCGGGACCGGATCAGCACTCGAAGGTCAAGCTATGAGGACAGCA
GCCTGCCCTCCATCAATGCGCTCCTGCAGGCGGAGGTCCTGTCCCGACAGATCACCTCCCCCGTCTCCGG
GATCAACGGCGACATTCGGGCGAAGAAGATTGCCAGCATCGCAGATGTGTGTGAGTCCATGAAGGAGCAG
CTGCTGGTTCTCGTTGAGTGGGCCAAGTACATCCCAGCTTTCTGCGAGCTCCCCCTGGACGACCAGGTGG
CCCTGCTCAGAGCCCATGCTGGCGAGCACCTGCTGCTCGGAGCCACCAAGAGATCCATGGTGTTCAAGGA
CGTGCTGCTCCTAGGCAATGACTACATTGTCCCTCGGCACTGCCCGGAGCTGGCGGAGATGAGCCGGGTG
TCCATACGCATCCTTGACGAGCTGGTGCTGCCCTTCCAGGAGCTGCAGATCGATGACAATGAGTATGCCT
ACCTCAAAGCCATCATCTTCTTTGACCCAGATGCCAAGGGGCTGAGCGATCCAGGGAAGATCAAGCGGCT
GCGTTCCCAGGTGCAGGTGAGCTTGGAGGACTACATCAACGACCGCCAGTATGACTCGCGTGGCCGCTTT
GGAGAGCTGCTGCTGCTGCTGCCCACCTTGCAGAGCATCACCTGGCAGATGATCGAGCAGATCCAGTTCA
TCAAGCTCTTCGGCATGGCCAAGATTGACAACCTGTTGCAGGAGATGCTGCTGGGAGGTCCGTGCCAAGC
CCAGGAGGGGCGGGGTTGGAGTGGGGACTCCCCAGGAGACAGGCCTCACACAGTGAGCTCACCCCTCAGC
TCCTTGGCTTCCCCACTGTGCCGCTTTGGGCAAGTTGCTGGATCCGGCGCAACAAACTTCTCTCTGCTGA
AACAAGCCGGAGATGTCGAAGAGAATCCTGGACCGATGAAAAAGCCTGAACTCACCGCGACGTCTGTCGA
GAAGTTTCTGATCGAAAAGTTCGACAGCGTCTCCGACCTGATGCAGCTCTCGGAGGGCGAAGAATCTCGT
GCTTTCAGCTTCGATGTAGGAGGGCGTGGATATGTCCTGCGGGTAAATAGCTGCGCCGATGGTTTCTACA
AAGATCGTTATGTTTATCGGCACTTTGCATCGGCCGCGCTCCCGATTCCGGAAGTGCTTGACATTGGGGA
ATTCAGCGAGAGCCTGACCTATTGCATCTCCCGCCGTGCACAGGGTGTCACGTTGCAAGACCTGCCTGAA
ACCGAACTGCCCGCTGTTCTGCAGCCGGTCGCGGAGGCCATGGATGCGATCGCTGCGGCCGATCTTAGCC
AGACGAGCGGGTTCGGCCCATTCGGACCGCAAGGAATCGGTCAATACACTACATGGCGTGATTTCATATG
CGCGATTGCTGATCCCCATGTGTATCACTGGCAAACTGTGATGGACGACACCGTCAGTGCGTCCGTCGCG
CAGGCTCTCGATGAGCTGATGCTTTGGGCCGAGGACTGCCCCGAAGTCCGGCACCTCGTGCACGCGGATT
TCGGCTCCAACAATGTCCTGACGGACAATGGCCGCATAACAGCGGTCATTGACTGGAGCGAGGCGATGTT
CGGGGATTCCCAATACGAGGTCGCCAACATCTTCTTCTGGAGGCCGTGGTTGGCTTGTATGGAGCAGCAG
ACGCGCTACTTCGAGCGGAGGCATCCGGAGCTTGCAGGATCGCCGCGGCTCCGGGCGTATATGCTCCGCA
TTGGTCTTGACCAACTCTATCAGAGCTTGGTTGACGGCAATTTCGATGATGCAGCTTGGGCGCAGGGTCG
ATGCGACGCAATCGTCCGATCCGGAGCCGGGACTGTCGGGCGTACACAAATCGCCCGCAGAAGCGCGGCC
GTCTGGACCGATGGCTGTGTAGAAGTACTCGCCGATAGTGGAAACCGACGCCCCAGCACTCGTCCGAGGG
CAAAGGAATAAGTTAGAACTATTTCCTGGCTGTTACGCACACTCTATATATATTCTACTGACGGGCTTGT
TAAACAGTGAACCGCCCGCCCCACGACCCGCAGCGCCCGACCGAAAGGAGCGCACGACCCCATGCATCGA
ACAAAAGAAAAGGGGGGACTGGAAGGGCTAATTCACTCCCAACGAAGACAAGATATCATAACTTCGTATA
GCATACATTATACGAAGTTATCGGCTAGCTGGTCCGGACTGTACTGGGTCTCTCTGGTTAGACCAGATCT
GAGCCTGGGAGCTCTCTGGCTAACTAGGGAACCCACTGCTTAAGCCTCAATAAAGCTTGCCTTGAGTGCT
TCAAGTAGTGTGTGCCCGTCTGTTGTGTGACTCTGGTAACTAGAGATCCCTCAGACCCTTTTAGTCAGTG
TGGAAAATCTCTAGCAGGGCCCGTTTAAACCCGCTGATCAGCCTCGACTGTGCCTTCTAGTTGCCAGCCA
TCTGTTGTTTGCCCCTCCCCCGTGCCTTCCTTGACCCTGGAAGGTGCCACTCCCACTGTCCTTTCCTAAT
AAAATGAGGAAATTGCATCGCATTGTCTGAGTAGGTGTCATTCTATTCTGGGGGGTGGGGTGGGGCAGGA
CAGCAAGGGGGAGGATTGGGAAGACAATAGCAGGCATGCTGGGGATGCGGTGGGCTCTATGGCTTCTGAG
GCGGAAAGAACCAGCTGGGGCTCTAGGGGGTATCCCC
[124 nt withheld, positions 7038-7161]
C
[91 nt withheld, positions 7163-7253]
A
[49 nt withheld, positions 7255-7303]
CCTTTGACGTTGGAGTCCACGTTCTTT
[37 nt withheld, positions 7331-7367]
ACCCTATCTCGGTCTATTCTTTTGATTTATAAGGGATTTTGCCGATTTCGGCCTATTGGTTAAAAAATGA
GCTGATTTAACAAAAATTTAACGCGAATTAATTCTGTGGAATGTGTGTCAGTTAGGGTGTGGAAAGTCCC
CAGGCTCCCCAGCAGGCAGAAGTATGCAAAGCATGCATCTCAATTAGTCAGCAACCAGGTGTGGAAAGTC
CCCAGGCTCCCCAGCAGGCAGAAGTATGCAAAGCATGCATCTCAATTAGTCAGCAACCATAGTCCCGCCC
CTAACTCCGCCCATCCCGCCCCTAACTCCGCCCAGTTCCGCCCATTCTCCGCCCCATGGCTGACTAATTT
TTTTTATTTATGCAGAGGCCGAGGCCGCCTCTGCCTCTGAGCTATTCCAGAAGTAGTGAGGAGGCTTTTT
TGGAGGCCTAGGCTTTTGCAAAAAGCTCCCGGGAGCTTGTATATCCATTTTCGGATCTGATCAGCACGTG
TTGACAATTAATCATCGGCATAGTATATCGGCATAGTATAATACGACAAGGTGAGGAACTAAACCATGGC
CAAGTTGACCAGTGCCGTTCCGGTGCTCACCGCGCGCGACGTCGCCGGAGCGGTCGAGTTCTGGACCGAC
CGGCTCGGGTTCTCCCGGGACTTCGTGGAGGACGACTTCGCCGGTGTGGTCCGGGACGACGTGACCCTGT
TCATCAGCGCGGTCCAGGACCAGGTGGTGCCGGACAACACCCTGGCCTGGGTGTGGGTGCGCGGCCTGGA
CGAGCTGTACGCCGAGTGGTCGGAGGTCGTGTCCACGAACTTCCGGGACGCCTCCGGGCCGGCCATGACC
GAGATCGGCGAGCAGCCGTGGGGGCGGGAGTTCGCCCTGCGCGACCCGGCCGGCAACTGCGTGCACTTCG
TGGCCGAGGAGCAGGACTGACACGTGCTACGAGATTTCGATTCCACCGCCGCCTTCTATGAAAGGTTGGG
CTTCGGAATCGTTTTCCGGGACGCCGGCTGGATGATCCTCCAGCGCGGGGATCTCATGCTGGAGTTCTTC
GCCCACCCCAACTTGTTTATTGCAGCTTATAATGGTTACAAATAAAGCAATAGCATCACAAATTTCACAA
ATAAAGCATTTTTTTCACTGCATTCTAGTTGTGGTTTGTCCAAACTCATCAATGTATCTTATCATGTCTG
TATACCGTCGACCTCTAGCTAGAGCTTGGCGTAATCATGGTCATAGCTGTTTCCTGTGTGAAATTGTTAT
CCGCTCACAATTCCACACAACATACGAGCCGGAAGCATAAAGTGTAAAGCCTGGGGTGCCTAATGAGTGA
GCTAACTCACATTAATTGCGTTGCGCTCACTGCCCGCTTTCCAGTCGGGAAACCTGTCGTGCCAGCTGCA
TTAATGAATCGGCCAACGCGCGGGGAGAGGCGGTTTGCGTATTGGGCGCTCTTCCGCTTCCTCGCTCACT
GACTCGCTGCGCTCGGTCGTTCGGCTGCGGCGAGCGGTATCAGCTCACTCAAAGGCGGTAATACGGTTAT
CCACAGAATCAGGGGATAACGCAGGAAAGAACATGTGAGCAAAAGGCCAGCAAAAGGCCAGGAACCGTAA
AAAGGCCGCGTTGCTGGCGTTTTTCCATAGGCTCCGCCCCCCTGACGAGCATCACAAAAATCGACGCTCA
AGTCAGAGGTGGCGAAACCCGACAGGACTATAAAGATACCAGGCGTTTCCCCCTGGAAGCTCCCTCGTGC
GCTCTCCTGTTCCGACCCTGCCGCTTACCGGATACCTGTCCGCCTTTCTCCCTTCGGGAAGCGTGGCGCT
TTCTCATAGCTCACGCTGTAGGTATCTCAGTTCGGTGTAGGTCGTTCGCTCCAAGCTGGGCTGTGTGCAC
GAACCCCCCGTTCAGCCCGACCGCTGCGCCTTATCCGGTAACTATCGTCTTGAGTCCAACCCGGTAAGAC
ACGACTTATCGCCACTGGCAGCAGCCACTGGTAACAGGATTAGCAGAGCGAGGTATGTAGGCGGTGCTAC
AGAGTTCTTGAAGTGGTGGCCTAACTACGGCTACACTAGAAGAACAGTATTTGGTATCTGCGCTCTGCTG
AAGCCAGTTACCTTCGGAAAAAGAGTTGGTAGCTCTTGATCCGGCAAACAAACCACCGCTGGTAGCGGTG
GTTTTTTTGTTTGCAAGCAGCAGATTACGCGCAGAAAAAAAGGATCTCAAGAAGATCCTTTGATCTTTTC
TACGGGGTCTGACGCTCAGTGGAACGAAAACTCACGTTAAGGGATTTTGGTCATGAGATTATCAAAAAGG
ATCTTCACCTAGATCCTTTTAAATTAAAAATGAAGTTTTAAATCAATCTAAAGTATATATGAGTAAACTT
GGTCTGACAGTTACCAATGCTTAATCAGTGAGGCACCTATCTCAGCGATCTGTCTATTTCGTTCATCCAT
AGTTGCCTGACTCCCCGTCGTGTAGATAACTACGATACGGGAGGGCTTACCATCTGGCCCCAGTGCTGCA
ATGATACCGCGAGACCCACGCTCACCGGCTCCAGATTTATCAGCAATAAACCAGCCAGCCGGAAGGGCCG
AGCGCAGAAGTGGTCCTGCAACTTTATCCGCCTCCATCCAGTCTATTAATTGTTGCCGGGAAGCTAGAGT
AAGTAGTTCGCCAGTTAATAGTTTGCGCAACGTTGTTGCCATTGCTACAGGCATCGTGGTGTCACGCTCG
TCGTTTGGTATGGCTTCATTCAGCTCCGGTTCCCAACGATCAAGGCGAGTTACATGATCCCCCATGTTGT
GCAAAAAAGCGGTTAGCTCCTTCGGTCCTCCGATCGTTGTCAGAAGTAAGTTGGCCGCAGTGTTATCACT
CATGGTTATGGCAGCACTGCATAATTCTCTTACTGTCATGCCATCCGTAAGATGCTTTTCTGTGACTGGT
GAGTACTCAACCAAGTCATTCTGAGAATAGTGTATGCGGCGACCGAGTTGCTCTTGCCCGGCGTCAATAC
GGGATAATACCGCGCCACATAGCAGAACTTTAAAAGTGCTCATCATTGGAAAACGTTCTTCGGGGCGAAA
ACTCTCAAGGATCTTACCGCTGTTGAGATCCAGTTCGATGTAACCCACTCGTGCACCCAACTGATCTTCA
GCATCTTTTACTTTCACCAGCGTTTCTGGGTGAGCAAAAACAGGAAGGCAAAATGCCGCAAAAAAGGGAA
TAAGGGCGACACGGAAATGTTGAATACTCATACTCTTCCTTTTTCAATATTATTGAAGCATTTATCAGGG
TTATTGTCTCATGAGCGGATACATATTTGAATGTATTTAGAAAAATAAACAAATAGGGGTTCCGCGCACA
TTTCCCCGAAAAGTGCCACCTGACG
Features (pLannotate 1.2.2; 33 found; start..end, strand, type, name):
     30..82      -  misc_feature   bom (fragment): basis of mobility region from pBR322
    237..616     +  enhancer       CMV enhancer: human cytomegalovirus immediate early enhancer
    617..816     +  promoter       CMV promoter: human cytomegalovirus (CMV) immediate early promoter
    834..1014    +  LTR            5' LTR (truncated): truncated 5' long terminal repeat (LTR) from HIV-1
   1061..1186    +  misc_feature   HIV-1 Ψ: packaging signal of human immunodeficiency virus type 1
   1170..1533    +  CDS            HIV-1 gag (fragment): gag protein from human immunodeficiency virus 1; gag
   1679..1912    +  misc_feature   RRE: The Rev response element (RRE) of HIV-1 allows for Rev-dependent mRNA export from the nucleus to the cytoplasm.
   2289..2389    +  CDS            Rev (fragment): human immunodeficiency virus 1 (HIV-1) Rev protein; rev; enhances nuclear export of unspliced and incompletely spliced viral mRNAs
   2439..2556    +  misc_feature   cPPT/CTS: central polypurine tract and central termination sequence of HIV-1
   2619..2685    +  CDS            small t antigen (fragment): SV40 (simian virus 40) small t antigen
   2692..3870    +  promoter       EF-1α promoter: strong constitutive promoter for human elongation factor EF-1α
   3887..3905    +  promoter       T7 promoter: promoter for bacteriophage T7 RNA polymerase
   3925..3961    -  misc_feature   MCS (fragment): pBluescript multiple cloning site
   3969..5159    +  CDS            HNF4A (fragment): HNF4A_HUMAN - Also known as HNF4, NR2A1, TCF14. Experimental evidence at protein level: Swiss-Prot protein existence level 1. Transcriptional regulator which controls the expression of hepatic genes during the transition of endodermal cells to hepatic progenitor cells, facilitating the recruitment of RNA pol II to the promoters of target genes (PubMed:30597922). Activates the transcription of CYP2C38 (By similarity). Represses the CLOCK- ARNTL/BMAL1 transcriptional activity and is essential for circadian rhythm maintenance and period regulation in the liver and colon cells (PubMed:30530698). F
   5286..6308    +  CDS            hph: KHYB_ECOLX - Experimental evidence at protein level: Swiss-Prot protein existence level 1. The aminoglycoside phosphotransferases achieve inactivation of their antibiotic substrates by phosphorylation. Only phosphorylates hygromycin and closely related compounds such as demethyl analogs and destomycin. From Escherichia coli.
   6387..6500    +  CDS            nef (fragment): NEF_HV1LA - Experimental evidence at protein level: Swiss-Prot protein existence level 1. Extracellular Nef protein targets CD4(+) T-lymphocytes for apoptosis by interacting with CXCR4 surface receptors. From Human immunodeficiency virus type 1 group M subtype B (isolate Lai) (HIV-1).
   6498..6531    +  protein_bind   loxP: Cre-mediated recombination occurs in the 8-bp core sequence (GCATACAT). Cre recombinase
   6556..6736    +  LTR            5' LTR (truncated): truncated 5' long terminal repeat (LTR) from HIV-1
   6768..6992    +  polyA_signal   bGH poly(A) signal: bovine growth hormone polyadenylation signal
   6996..7017    +  promoter       SV40 promoter (fragment): SV40 enhancer and early promoter
   7038..7466    +  rep_origin     f1 ori (sequence partly withheld): f1 bacteriophage origin of replication; arrow indicates direction of (+) strand synthesis
   7480..7809    +  promoter       SV40 promoter: SV40 enhancer and early promoter
   7857..7904    +  promoter       EM7 promoter: synthetic bacterial promoter&nbsp
   7923..8297    +  CDS            BleoR: antibiotic-binding protein; Sh ble from Streptoalloteichus hindustanus; confers resistance to bleomycin, phleomycin, and Zeocin™
   8307..8432    +  CDS            ble (fragment): BLE_KLEPN - Experimental evidence at protein level: Swiss-Prot protein existence level 1. Binding protein with a strong affinity to the bleomycin family of antibiotics. Binds to CL990; an antimitotic-antibiotic compound. From Klebsiella pneumoniae.
   8427..8548    +  polyA_signal   SV40 poly(A) signal: SV40 polyadenylation signal
   8619..8641    -  protein_bind   lac operator (fragment): The lac repressor binds to the lac operator to inhibit transcription in E. coli. This inhibition can be relieved by adding lactose or isopropyl-β-D-thiogalactopyranoside (IPTG). lac repressor encoded by lacI
   8645..8675    -  promoter       lac promoter: promoter for the E. coli lac operon
   8690..8711    -  protein_bind   CAP binding site: CAP binding activates transcription in the presence of cAMP. E. coli catabolite activator protein
   8724..8816    -  CDS            lacI (fragment): lac repressor; lacI; The lac repressor binds to the lac operator to inhibit transcription in E. coli. This inhibition can be relieved by adding lactose or isopropyl-β-D-thiogalactopyranoside (IPTG).
   8999..9587    -  rep_origin     ori: high-copy-number ColE1/pMB1/pBR322/pUC origin of replication
   9758..10618   -  CDS            AmpR: β-lactamase; bla; confers resistance to ampicillin, carbenicillin, and related antibiotics
  10619..10723   -  promoter       AmpR promoter: bla
