[The description below was written by a language model from this plasmid's Addgene catalogue record and pLannotate feature annotations shown in this document.]
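Description:
EF1a_HNF4A_P2A_Hygro_Barcode is a lentiviral transfer plasmid for constitutive expression of human HNF4A, a nuclear receptor transcription factor that regulates hepatic gene expression, in mammalian cells. The parental backbone is not named in the record. In bacteria it is maintained through a high-copy ColE1/pUC-type origin and selected with ampicillin via the AmpR (β-lactamase) gene. An f1 origin is also present. Outside the viral region there is an SV40/EM7-driven BleoR cassette with an SV40 polyadenylation signal, although the catalogue lists only hygromycin as the mammalian selectable marker.

The viral genome is transcribed from a CMV enhancer/promoter fused to a truncated HIV-1 5' LTR, an arrangement typical of Tat-independent third-generation vectors. This is followed by the Ψ packaging signal with a gag fragment, the RRE for Rev-dependent nuclear export, and the cPPT/CTS element. The internal EF-1α promoter drives the HNF4A coding sequence, which sits upstream of the hygromycin phosphotransferase gene (hph). According to the construct name the two are joined by a P2A self-cleaving peptide, though this was not annotated in the feature table. With that linkage, a single transcript would yield both the transcription factor and the resistance protein. A loxP site lies just before the truncated 3' LTR, and a bGH polyadenylation signal follows it.

The barcode named in the title is likewise not annotated, so its position cannot be stated from the table. Its recorded purpose is to allow the transgene transcript to be identified in single-cell RNA-seq. The associated publication title indicates use in pooled overexpression screens of cellular reprogramming with fitness and single-cell transcriptomic readouts.
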