Addgene plasmid #120450: EF1a_HNF4A_P2A_Hygro_Barcode
Purpose: Barcoded lentiviral vector to express HNF4A in mammalian cells under control of EF1a promoter. Barcoded for transcript detection in single cell RNA-seq.
Depositing lab: Prashant Mali. Depositing organization: University of California, San Diego (UCSD). Publication: Mapping Cellular Reprogramming via Pooled Overexpression Screens with Paired Fitness and Single-Cell RNA-Sequencing Readout. Parekh U, Wu Y, Zhao D, Worlikar A, Shah N, Zhang K, Mali P. Cell Syst. 2018 Nov 12. pii: S2405-4712(18)30433-2. doi: 10.1016/j.cels.2018.10.008. PubMed 30448000.
Backbone
  Vector backbone: Unknown
  Backbone size w/o insert (bp): 9514
  Vector type: Lentiviral
  Selectable markers: Hygromycin
Growth in bacteria
  Bacterial resistance: Ampicillin, 100 μg/mL
  Growth temperature: 37°C
  Growth strain: Stbl3
  Copy number: High Copy
Gene/Insert
  Gene/Insert name: HNF4A
  Species: H. sapiens (human)
  Insert size (bp): 1251
  Entrez Gene: HNF4A (a.k.a. FRTS4, HNF4, HNF4a7, HNF4a8, HNF4a9, HNF4alpha, MODY, MODY1, NR2A1, NR2A21, TCF, TCF-14, TCF14)
  Promoter: EF1a
  Cloning method: Gibson Cloning
  Sequencing primers: 5′ 5'-ttctcaagcctcagacagtgg-3'
Terms and licenses: Academic/Nonprofit Terms; Industry Terms: Not Available to Industry
Depositor comments: 5' cloning site: BamHI (not destroyed), 3' cloning site: BamHI (not destroyed).
How to cite: EF1a_HNF4A_P2A_Hygro_Barcode was a gift from Prashant Mali (Addgene plasmid # 120450 ; http://n2t.net/addgene:120450 ; RRID:Addgene_120450)
