>Addgene plasmid #120450 | EF1a_HNF4A_P2A_Hygro_Barcode | depositor partial sequence | sequence record 228718 | HNF4A gene
ATGCGACTCTCCAAAACCCTCGTCGACATGGACATGGCCGACTACAGTGCTGCACTGGACCCAGCCTACA
CCACCCTGGAATTTGAGAATGTGCAGGTGTTGACGATGGGCAATGACACGTCCCCATCAGAAGGCACCAA
CCTCAACGCGCCCAACAGCCTGGGTGTCAGCGCCCTGTGTGCCATCTGCGGGGACCGGGCCACGGGCAAA
CACTACGGTGCCTCGAGCTGTGACGGCTGCAAGGGCTTCTTCCGGAGGAGCGTGCGGAAGAACCACATGT
ACTCCTGCAGATTTAGCCGGCAGTGCGTGGTGGACAAAGACAAGAGGAACCAGTGCCGCTACTGCAGGCT
CAAGAAATGCTTCCGGGCTGGCATGAAGAAGGAAGCCGTCCAGAATGAGCGGGACCGGATCAGCACTCGA
AGGTCAAGCTATGAGGACAGCAGCCTGCCCTCCATCAATGCGCTCCTGCAGGCGGAGGTCCTGTCCCGAC
AGATCACCTCCCCCGTCTCCGGGATCAACGGCGACATTCGGGCGAAGAAGATTGCCAGCATCGCAGATGT
GTGTGAGTCCATGAAGGAGCAGCTGCTGGTTCTCGTTGAGTGGGCCAAGTACATCCCAGCTTTCTGCGAG
CTCCCCCTGGACGACCAGGTGGCCCTGCTCAGAGCCCATGCTGGCGAGCACCTGCTGCTCGGAGCCACCA
AGAGATCCATGGTGTTCAAGGACGTGCTGCTCCTAGGCAATGACTACATTGTCCCTCGGCACTGCCCGGA
GCTGGCGGAGATGAGCCGGGTGTCCATACGCATCCTTGACGAGCTGGTGCTGCCCTTCCAGGAGCTGCAG
ATCGATGACAATGAGTATGCCTACCTCAAAGCCATCATCTTCTTTGACCCAGATGCCAAGGGGCTGAGCG
ATCCAGGGAAGATCAAGCGGCTGCGTTCCCAGGTGCAGGTGAGCTTGGAGGACTACATCAACGACCGCCA
GTATGACTCGCGTGGCCGCTTTGGAGAGCTGCTGCTGCTGCTGCCCACCTTGCAGAGCATCACCTGGCAG
ATGATCGAGCAGATCCAGTTCATCAAGCTCTTCGGCATGGCCAAGATTGACAACCTGTTGCAGGAGATGC
TGCTGGGAGGTCCGTGCCAAGCCCAGGAGGGGCGGGGTTGGAGTGGGGACTCCCCAGGAGACAGGCCTCA
CACAGTGAGCTCACCCCTCAGCTCCTTGGCTTCCCCACTGTGCCGCTTTGGGCAAGTTGCT
