>Addgene plasmid #120450 | EF1a_HNF4A_P2A_Hygro_Barcode | depositor partial sequence | sequence record 228719 | HNF4A barcode
ACACTCTATATATATT
